Addgene plasmid #141557: TFORF0226
Purpose: Lentiviral vector for overexpressing the ZNF593 transcription factor ORF with a unique 24-bp barcode. Barcodes facilitate identification of transcription factors in pooled screens.
Depositing lab: Feng Zhang. Depositing organization: Broad Institute. Publication: A transcription factor atlas of directed differentiation. Joung J, Ma S, Tay T, Geiger-Schuller KR, Kirchgatterer PC, Verdine VK, Guo B, Arias-Garcia MA, Allen WE, Singh A, Kuksenko O, Abudayyeh OO, Gootenberg JS, Fu Z, Macrae RK, Buenrostro JD, Regev A, Zhang F. Cell. 2023 Jan 5;186(1):209-229.e26. doi: 10.1016/j.cell.2022.11.026. PubMed 36608654.
Backbone
  Vector backbone: pLX_TRC317
  Backbone manufacturer: Broad Institute Genetic Perturbation Platform
  Backbone size w/o insert (bp): 8264
  Vector type: Mammalian Expression, Lentiviral
  Selectable markers: Puromycin
Growth in bacteria
  Bacterial resistance: Ampicillin, 100 μg/mL
  Growth temperature: 37°C
  Growth strain: NEB Stable
  Copy number: High Copy
Gene/Insert
  Gene/Insert name: ZNF593
  Species: H. sapiens (human)
  Insert size (bp): 506
  Entrez Gene: ZNF593 (a.k.a. ZT86)
  Promoter: EF1a
  Cloning method: Unknown
  Sequencing primers: 5′ GGGTGGAGACTGAAGTTAGGCCAG; 3′ CACATAGCGTAAAAGGAGCAACATAG
Terms and licenses: Academic/Nonprofit Terms; Industry Terms: Not Available to Industry
Depositor comments: NM_015871,ENST00000374266 . The transcription factor ORF portion of this plasmid was synthesized by Genewiz. Please test multiple small colonies in case of plasmid recombination. To make this collection available in a timely manner, a portion of this collection was not fully sequenced by Addgene. If an Addgene verified full plasmid sequence is not available, please contact us prior to placing an order to request the full sequence.
How to cite: TFORF0226 was a gift from Feng Zhang (Addgene plasmid # 141557 ; http://n2t.net/addgene:141557 ; RRID:Addgene_141557)
