[The description below was written by a language model from this plasmid's Addgene catalogue record and pLannotate feature annotations shown in this document.]
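Description:
TFORF0226 is a lentiviral mammalian expression plasmid built on the pLX_TRC317 backbone that overexpresses the human zinc-finger transcription factor ZNF593 (also known as ZT86). It belongs to a barcoded transcription factor ORF collection intended for pooled screens. In bacteria it is maintained by a high-copy ColE1/pUC-type origin and selected with ampicillin through the β-lactamase gene. An f1 origin and remnants of a lac/T7/T3 cloning region are also present in the backbone. The depositor warns that the plasmid can recombine, which is a common issue with LTR-containing vectors.

The viral cassette has a third-generation layout. An RSV promoter drives a truncated HIV-1 5' LTR, followed by the Ψ packaging signal with a gag fragment, the Rev response element for Rev-dependent export of the genomic RNA, a cPPT/CTS, and a self-inactivating ΔU3 3' LTR with a downstream SV40 polyadenylation signal. Within the provirus, an SV40 early promoter/origin region drives puromycin N-acetyltransferase, which allows selection of transduced cells. Further downstream, the strong constitutive EF-1α promoter drives the ZNF593 ORF. The WPRE lies 3' of the ORF and enhances transcript stability and expression.

The catalogue states that each construct carries a unique 24-bp barcode, but this is not annotated as a feature. It presumably lies in the short interval between the ORF and the WPRE, where only a small U6-like fragment is called. This would account for the listed insert being longer than the annotated coding sequence. The barcode lets the transcription factor be identified by sequencing when many ORFs are delivered together, for example in directed differentiation screens.
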