Features (pLannotate 1.2.2; 31 found; start..end, strand, type, name):
      5..231     +  promoter       RSV promoter: Rous sarcoma virus enhancer/promoter
    232..412     +  LTR            5' LTR (truncated): truncated 5' long terminal repeat (LTR) from HIV-1
    459..584     +  misc_feature   HIV-1 Ψ: packaging signal of human immunodeficiency virus type 1
    568..931     +  CDS            HIV-1 gag (fragment): gag protein from human immunodeficiency virus 1; gag
   1077..1310    +  misc_feature   RRE: The Rev response element (RRE) of HIV-1 allows for Rev-dependent mRNA export from the nucleus to the cytoplasm.
   1687..1713    +  CDS            Rev (fragment): human immunodeficiency virus 1 (HIV-1) Rev protein; rev; enhances nuclear export of unspliced and incompletely spliced viral mRNAs
   1720..1743    +  promoter       SV40 promoter (fragment): SV40 early promoter
   1744..1815    +  promoter       SV40 promoter (fragment): SV40 enhancer and early promoter
   1839..1974    +  rep_origin     SV40 ori: SV40 origin of replication
   2020..2616    +  CDS            PuroR (fragment): puromycin N-acetyltransferase; pac from Streptomyces; confers resistance to puromycin
   2665..2782    +  misc_feature   cPPT/CTS: central polypurine tract and central termination sequence of HIV-1
   2847..2913    +  CDS            small t antigen (fragment): SV40 (simian virus 40) small t antigen
   2920..4098    +  promoter       EF-1α promoter: strong constitutive promoter for human elongation factor EF-1α
   4115..4516    +  CDS            ZNF593: ZN593_HUMAN - Also known as ZT86. Experimental evidence at protein level: Swiss-Prot protein existence level 1. Negatively modulates the DNA binding activity of Oct-2 and therefore its transcriptional regulatory activity. Could act either by binding to DNA octamer or by interacting with Oct-2. May also be a modulator of other octamer-binding proteins. From Homo sapiens (Human).
   4532..4585    +  promoter       U6 promoter (fragment): RNA polymerase III promoter for human U6 snRNA
   4627..5215    +  misc_feature   WPRE: woodchuck hepatitis virus posttranscriptional regulatory element
   5266..5285    +  misc_feature   cPPT/CTS (fragment): central polypurine tract and central termination sequence of HIV-1
   5287..5520    +  LTR            3' LTR (ΔU3): self-inactivating 3' long terminal repeat (LTR) from HIV-1
   5598..5719    +  polyA_signal   SV40 poly(A) signal: SV40 polyadenylation signal
   5759..5894    +  rep_origin     SV40 ori: SV40 origin of replication
   5915..5933    -  promoter       T7 promoter: promoter for bacteriophage T7 RNA polymerase
   5941..6096    +  CDS            lacZα (fragment): LacZα fragment of β-galactosidase; lacZ fragment
   6101..6529    +  rep_origin     f1 ori (sequence partly withheld): f1 bacteriophage origin of replication; arrow indicates direction of (+) strand synthesis
   6582..6686    +  promoter       AmpR promoter: bla
   6687..7547    +  CDS            AmpR: β-lactamase; bla; confers resistance to ampicillin, carbenicillin, and related antibiotics
   7718..8306    +  rep_origin     ori: high-copy-number ColE1/pMB1/pBR322/pUC origin of replication
   8489..8581    +  CDS            lacI (fragment): lac repressor; lacI; The lac repressor binds to the lac operator to inhibit transcription in E. coli. This inhibition can be relieved by adding lactose or isopropyl-β-D-thiogalactopyranoside (IPTG).
   8594..8615    +  protein_bind   CAP binding site: CAP binding activates transcription in the presence of cAMP. E. coli catabolite activator protein
   8630..8660    +  promoter       lac promoter: promoter for the E. coli lac operon
   8668..8684    +  protein_bind   lac operator: The lac repressor binds to the lac operator to inhibit transcription in E. coli. This inhibition can be relieved by adding lactose or isopropyl-β-D-thiogalactopyranoside (IPTG). lac repressor encoded by lacI
   8729..8747    +  promoter       T3 promoter: promoter for bacteriophage T3 RNA polymerase
>Addgene plasmid #141557 | TFORF0226 | depositor full sequence | sequence record 276807 | Full Sequence
TTAATGTAGTCTTATGCAATACTCTTGTAGTCTTGCAACATGGTAACGATGAGTTAGCAACATGCCTTAC
AAGGAGAGAAAAAGCACCGTGCATGCCGATTGGTGGAAGTAAGGTGGTACGATCGTGCCTTATTAGGAAG
GCAACAGACGGGTCTGACATGGATTGGACGAACCACTGAATTGCCGCATTGCAGAGATATTGTATTTAAG
TGCCTAGCTCGATACATAAACGGGTCTCTCTGGTTAGACCAGATCTGAGCCTGGGAGCTCTCTGGCTAAC
TAGGGAACCCACTGCTTAAGCCTCAATAAAGCTTGCCTTGAGTGCTTCAAGTAGTGTGTGCCCGTCTGTT
GTGTGACTCTGGTAACTAGAGATCCCTCAGACCCTTTTAGTCAGTGTGGAAAATCTCTAGCAGTGGCGCC
CGAACAGGGACTTGAAAGCGAAAGGGAAACCAGAGGAGCTCTCTCGACGCAGGACTCGGCTTGCTGAAGC
GCGCACGGCAAGAGGCGAGGGGCGGCGACTGGTGAGTACGCCAAAAATTTTGACTAGCGGAGGCTAGAAG
GAGAGAGATGGGTGCGAGAGCGTCAGTATTAAGCGGGGGAGAATTAGATCGCGATGGGAAAAAATTCGGT
TAAGGCCAGGGGGAAAGAAAAAATATAAATTAAAACATATAGTATGGGCAAGCAGGGAGCTAGAACGATT
CGCAGTTAATCCTGGCCTGTTAGAAACATCAGAAGGCTGTAGACAAATACTGGGACAGCTACAACCATCC
CTTCAGACAGGATCAGAAGAACTTAGATCATTATATAATACAGTAGCAACCCTCTATTGTGTGCATCAAA
GGATAGAGATAAAAGACACCAAGGAAGCTTTAGACAAGATAGAGGAAGAGCAAAACAAAAGTAAGACCAC
CGCACAGCAAGCGGCCGCTGATCTTCAGACCTGGAGGAGGAGATATGAGGGACAATTGGAGAAGTGAATT
ATATAAATATAAAGTAGTAAAAATTGAACCATTAGGAGTAGCACCCACCAAGGCAAAGAGAAGAGTGGTG
CAGAGAGAAAAAAGAGCAGTGGGAATAGGAGCTTTGTTCCTTGGGTTCTTGGGAGCAGCAGGAAGCACTA
TGGGCGCAGCGTCAATGACGCTGACGGTACAGGCCAGACAATTATTGTCTGGTATAGTGCAGCAGCAGAA
CAATTTGCTGAGGGCTATTGAGGCGCAACAGCATCTGTTGCAACTCACAGTCTGGGGCATCAAGCAGCTC
CAGGCAAGAATCCTGGCTGTGGAAAGATACCTAAAGGATCAACAGCTCCTGGGGATTTGGGGTTGCTCTG
GAAAACTCATTTGCACCACTGCTGTGCCTTGGAATGCTAGTTGGAGTAATAAATCTCTGGAACAGATTTG
GAATCACACGACCTGGATGGAGTGGGACAGAGAAATTAACAATTACACAAGCTTAATACACTCCTTAATT
GAAGAATCGCAAAACCAGCAAGAAAAGAATGAACAAGAATTATTGGAATTAGATAAATGGGCAAGTTTGT
GGAATTGGTTTAACATAACAAATTGGCTGTGGTATATAAAATTATTCATAATGATAGTAGGAGGCTTGGT
AGGTTTAAGAATAGTTTTTGCTGTACTTTCTATAGTGAATAGAGTTAGGCAGGGATATTCACCATTATCG
TTTCAGACCCACCTCCCAACCCCGAGGGGACCCATGCATTGCATCTCAATTAGTCAGCAACCAGGTGTGG
AAAGTCCCCAGGCTCCCCAGCAGGCAGAAGTATGCAAAGCATGCGTCTCAATTAGTCAGCAACCATAGTC
CCGCCCCTAACTCCGCCCATCCCGCCCCTAACTCCGCCCAGTTCCGCCCATTCTCCGCCCCATGGCTGAC
TAATTTTTTTTATTTATGCAGAGGCCGAGGCCGCCTCGGCCTCTGAGCTATTCCAGAAGTAGTGAGGAGG
CTTTTTTGGAGGCCTAGGCTTTTGCAAAAAGCTTTCTAGAGGTACCACCGGAGCTTACCATGACCGAGTA
CAAGCCCACGGTGCGCCTCGCCACCCGCGACGACGTCCCCAGGGCCGTACGCACCCTCGCCGCCGCGTTC
GCCGACTACCCCGCCACGCGCCACACCGTCGATCCGGACCGCCACATCGAGCGGGTCACCGAGCTGCAAG
AACTCTTCCTCACGCGCGTCGGGCTCGACATCGGCAAGGTGTGGGTCGCGGACGACGGCGCCGCCGTGGC
GGTCTGGACCACGCCGGAGAGCGTCGAAGCGGGGGCGGTGTTCGCCGAGATCGGCCCGCGCATGGCCGAG
TTGAGCGGTTCCCGGCTGGCCGCGCAGCAACAGATGGAAGGCCTCCTGGCGCCGCACCGGCCCAAGGAGC
CCGCGTGGTTCCTGGCCACCGTCGGCGTCTCGCCCGACCACCAGGGCAAGGGTCTGGGCAGCGCCGTCGT
GCTCCCCGGAGTGGAGGCGGCCGAGCGCGCCGGGGTGCCCGCCTTCCTGGAGACCTCCGCGCCCCGCAAC
CTCCCCTTCTACGAGCGGCTCGGCTTCACCGTCACCGCCGACGTCGAGGTGCCCGAAGGACCGCGCACCT
GGTGCATGACCCGCAAGCCCGGTGCCAGTTAACGAATTCTAGATCTTGAGACAAATGGCAGTATTCATCC
ACAATTTTAAAAGAAAAGGGGGGATTGGGGGGTACAGTGCAGGGGAAAGAATAGTAGACATAATAGCAAC
AGACATACAAACTAAAGAATTACAAAAACAAATTACAAAAATTCAAAATTTTCGGGTTTATTACAGGGAC
AGCAGAGATCCACTTTGGCGCCGGCTCGAGGCCTGCAGGTGCAAAGATGGATAAAGTTTTAAACAGAGAG
GAATCTTTGCAGCTAATGGACCTTCTAGGTCTTGAAAGGAGTGGGAATTGGCTCCGGTGCCCGTCAGTGG
GCAGAGCGCACATCGCCCACAGTCCCCGAGAAGTTGGGGGGAGGGGTCGGCAATTGAACCGGTGCCTAGA
GAAGGTGGCGCGGGGTAAACTGGGAAAGTGATGTCGTGTACTGGCTCCGCCTTTTTCCCGAGGGTGGGGG
AGAACCGTATATAAGTGCAGTAGTCGCCGTGAACGTTCTTTTTCGCAACGGGTTTGCCGCCAGAACACAG
GTAAGTGCCGTGTGTGGTTCCCGCGGGCCTGGCCTCTTTACGGGTTATGGCCCTTGCGTGCCTTGAATTA
CTTCCACCTGGCTGCAGTACGTGATTCTTGATCCCGAGCTTCGGGTTGGAAGTGGGTGGGAGAGTTCGAG
GCCTTGCGCTTAAGGAGCCCCTTCGCCTCGTGCTTGAGTTGAGGCCTGGCCTGGGCGCTGGGGCCGCCGC
GTGCGAATCTGGTGGCACCTTCGCGCCTGTCTCGCTGCTTTCGATAAGTCTCTAGCCATTTAAAATTTTT
GATGACCTGCTGCGACGCTTTTTTTCTGGCAAGATAGTCTTGTAAATGCGGGCCAAGATCTGCACACTGG
TATTTCGGTTTTTGGGGCCGCGGGCGGCGACGGGGCCCGTGCGTCCCAGCGCACATGTTCGGCGAGGCGG
GGCCTGCGAGCGCGGCCACCGAGAATCGGACGGGGGTAGTCTCAAGCTGGCCGGCCTGCTCTGGTGCCTG
GCCTCGCGCCGCCGTGTATCGCCCCGCCCTGGGCGGCAAGGCTGGCCCGGTCGGCACCAGTTGCGTGAGC
GGAAAGATGGCCGCTTCCCGGCCCTGCTGCAGGGAGCTCAAAATGGAGGACGCGGCGCTCGGGAGAGCGG
GCGGGTGAGTCACCCACACAAAGGAAAAGGGCCTTTCCGTCCTCAGCCGTCGCTTCATGTGACTCCACGG
AGTACCGGGCGCCGTCCAGGCACCTCGATTAGTTCTCGAGCTTTTGGAGTACGTCGTCTTTAGGTTGGGG
GGAGGGGTTTTATGCGATGGAGTTTCCCCACACTGAGTGGGTGGAGACTGAAGTTAGGCCAGCTTGGCAC
TTGATGTAATTCTCCTTGGAATTTGCCCTTTTTGAGTTTGGATCTTGGTTCATTCTCAAGCCTCAGACAG
TGGTTCAAAGTTTTTTTCTTCCATTTCAGGTGTCGTGAGGCTAGCACCGCCACCATGGGTCGCTCCCGCC
GGACAGGCGCGCACCGAGCGCACTCTCTAGCCCGGCAGATGAAGGCGAAGCGGCGGCGGCCGGACTTGGA
TGAGATTCACCGCGAGCTGCGGCCTCAGGGATCCGCACGACCCCAGCCCGACCCAAACGCCGAGTTCGAC
CCCGACCTGCCAGGGGGCGGTCTGCACCGCTGTCTGGCCTGCGCGAGGTACTTCATCGATTCCACCAACC
TGAAGACCCACTTCCGATCCAAAGACCACAAGAAAAGGCTGAAGCAGCTGAGCGTCGAGCCCTACAGTCA
GGAAGAGGCGGAGAGGGCAGCGGGTATGGGATCCTATGTGCCCCCCAGGCGGCTGGCAGTGCCCACGGAA
GTGTCCACTGAGGTCCCTGAGATGGATACCTCTACCTAGTAATGAACTAGTCCGTAACTTGAAAGTATTT
CGATTTCTTGGCTTTATATATCTTGTGGAAAGGACGACCGAGGCCATTTCAATTAAAGGACACGCGTTAA
GTCGACAATCAACCTCTGGATTACAAAATTTGTGAAAGATTGACTGGTATTCTTAACTATGTTGCTCCTT
TTACGCTATGTGGATACGCTGCTTTAATGCCTTTGTATCATGCTATTGCTTCCCGTATGGCTTTCATTTT
CTCCTCCTTGTATAAATCCTGGTTGCTGTCTCTTTATGAGGAGTTGTGGCCCGTTGTCAGGCAACGTGGC
GTGGTGTGCACTGTGTTTGCTGACGCAACCCCCACTGGTTGGGGCATTGCCACCACCTGTCAGCTCCTTT
CCGGGACTTTCGCTTTCCCCCTCCCTATTGCCACGGCGGAACTCATCGCCGCCTGCCTTGCCCGCTGCTG
GACAGGGGCTCGGCTGTTGGGCACTGACAATTCCGTGGTGTTGTCGGGGAAATCATCGTCCTTTCCTTGG
CTGCTCGCCTGTGTTGCCACCTGGATTCTGCGCGGGACGTCCTTCTGCTACGTCCCTTCGGCCCTCAATC
CAGCGGACCTTCCTTCCCGCGGCCTGCTGCCGGCTCTGCGGCCTCTTCCGCGTCTTCGCCTTCGCCCTCA
GACGAGTCGGATCTCCCTTTGGGCCGCCTCCCCGCGTCGACTTTAAGACCAATGACTTACAAGGCAGCTG
TAGATCTTAGCCACTTTTTAAAAGAAAAGGGGGGACTGGAAGGGCTAATTCACTCCCAACGAAGACAAGA
TCTGCTTTTTGCTTGTACTGGGTCTCTCTGGTTAGACCAGATCTGAGCCTGGGAGCTCTCTGGCTAACTA
GGGAACCCACTGCTTAAGCCTCAATAAAGCTTGCCTTGAGTGCTTCAAGTAGTGTGTGCCCGTCTGTTGT
GTGACTCTGGTAACTAGAGATCCCTCAGACCCTTTTAGTCAGTGTGGAAAATCTCTAGCAGTACGTATAG
TAGTTCATGTCATCTTATTATTCAGTATTTATAACTTGCAAAGAAATGAATATCAGAGAGTGAGAGGAAC
TTGTTTATTGCAGCTTATAATGGTTACAAATAAAGCAATAGCATCACAAATTTCACAAATAAAGCATTTT
TTTCACTGCATTCTAGTTGTGGTTTGTCCAAACTCATCAATGTATCTTATCATGTCTGGCTCTAGCTATC
CCGCCCCTAACTCCGCCCATCCCGCCCCTAACTCCGCCCAGTTCCGCCCATTCTCCGCCCCATGGCTGAC
TAATTTTTTTTATTTATGCAGAGGCCGAGGCCGCCTCGGCCTCTGAGCTATTCCAGAAGTAGTGAGGAGG
CTTTTTTGGAGGCCTAGGGACGTACCCAATTCGCCCTATAGTGAGTCGTATTACGCGCGCTCACTGGCCG
TCGTTTTACAACGTCGTGACTGGGAAAACCCTGGCGTTACCCAACTTAATCGCCTTGCAGCACATCCCCC
TTTCGCCAGCTGGCGTAATAGCGAAGAGGCCCGCACCGATCGCCCTTCCCAACAGTTGCGCAGCCTGAAT
GGCGAATGGG
[124 nt withheld, positions 6101-6224]
C
[91 nt withheld, positions 6226-6316]
A
[49 nt withheld, positions 6318-6366]
CCTTTGACGTTGGAGTCCACGTTCTTT
[37 nt withheld, positions 6394-6430]
ACCCTATCTCGGTCTATTCTTTTGATTTATAAGGGATTTTGCCGATTTCGGCCTATTGGTTAAAAAATGA
GCTGATTTAACAAAAATTTAACGCGAATTTTAACAAAATATTAACGCTTACAATTTAGGTGGCACTTTTC
GGGGAAATGTGCGCGGAACCCCTATTTGTTTATTTTTCTAAATACATTCAAATATGTATCCGCTCATGAG
ACAATAACCCTGATAAATGCTTCAATAATATTGAAAAAGGAAGAGTATGAGTATTCAACATTTCCGTGTC
GCCCTTATTCCCTTTTTTGCGGCATTTTGCCTTCCTGTTTTTGCTCACCCAGAAACGCTGGTGAAAGTAA
AAGATGCTGAAGATCAGTTGGGTGCACGAGTGGGTTACATCGAACTGGATCTCAACAGCGGTAAGATCCT
TGAGAGTTTTCGCCCCGAAGAACGTTTTCCAATGATGAGCACTTTTAAAGTTCTGCTATGTGGCGCGGTA
TTATCCCGTATTGACGCCGGGCAAGAGCAACTCGGTCGCCGCATACACTATTCTCAGAATGACTTGGTTG
AGTACTCACCAGTCACAGAAAAGCATCTTACGGATGGCATGACAGTAAGAGAATTATGCAGTGCTGCCAT
AACCATGAGTGATAACACTGCGGCCAACTTACTTCTGACAACGATCGGAGGACCGAAGGAGCTAACCGCT
TTTTTGCACAACATGGGGGATCATGTAACTCGCCTTGATCGTTGGGAACCGGAGCTGAATGAAGCCATAC
CAAACGACGAGCGTGACACCACGATGCCTGTAGCAATGGCAACAACGTTGCGCAAACTATTAACTGGCGA
ACTACTTACTCTAGCTTCCCGGCAACAATTAATAGACTGGATGGAGGCGGATAAAGTTGCAGGACCACTT
CTGCGCTCGGCCCTTCCGGCTGGCTGGTTTATTGCTGATAAATCTGGAGCCGGTGAGCGTGGGTCTCGCG
GTATCATTGCAGCACTGGGGCCAGATGGTAAGCCCTCCCGTATCGTAGTTATCTACACGACGGGGAGTCA
GGCAACTATGGATGAACGAAATAGACAGATCGCTGAGATAGGTGCCTCACTGATTAAGCATTGGTAACTG
TCAGACCAAGTTTACTCATATATACTTTAGATTGATTTAAAACTTCATTTTTAATTTAAAAGGATCTAGG
TGAAGATCCTTTTTGATAATCTCATGACCAAAATCCCTTAACGTGAGTTTTCGTTCCACTGAGCGTCAGA
CCCCGTAGAAAAGATCAAAGGATCTTCTTGAGATCCTTTTTTTCTGCGCGTAATCTGCTGCTTGCAAACA
AAAAAACCACCGCTACCAGCGGTGGTTTGTTTGCCGGATCAAGAGCTACCAACTCTTTTTCCGAAGGTAA
CTGGCTTCAGCAGAGCGCAGATACCAAATACTGTTCTTCTAGTGTAGCCGTAGTTAGGCCACCACTTCAA
GAACTCTGTAGCACCGCCTACATACCTCGCTCTGCTAATCCTGTTACCAGTGGCTGCTGCCAGTGGCGAT
AAGTCGTGTCTTACCGGGTTGGACTCAAGACGATAGTTACCGGATAAGGCGCAGCGGTCGGGCTGAACGG
GGGGTTCGTGCACACAGCCCAGCTTGGAGCGAACGACCTACACCGAACTGAGATACCTACAGCGTGAGCT
ATGAGAAAGCGCCACGCTTCCCGAAGGGAGAAAGGCGGACAGGTATCCGGTAAGCGGCAGGGTCGGAACA
GGAGAGCGCACGAGGGAGCTTCCAGGGGGAAACGCCTGGTATCTTTATAGTCCTGTCGGGTTTCGCCACC
TCTGACTTGAGCGTCGATTTTTGTGATGCTCGTCAGGGGGGCGGAGCCTATGGAAAAACGCCAGCAACGC
GGCCTTTTTACGGTTCCTGGCCTTTTGCTGGCCTTTTGCTCACATGTTCTTTCCTGCGTTATCCCCTGAT
TCTGTGGATAACCGTATTACCGCCTTTGAGTGAGCTGATACCGCTCGCCGCAGCCGAACGACCGAGCGCA
GCGAGTCAGTGAGCGAGGAAGCGGAAGAGCGCCCAATACGCAAACCGCCTCTCCCCGCGCGTTGGCCGAT
TCATTAATGCAGCTGGCACGACAGGTTTCCCGACTGGAAAGCGGGCAGTGAGCGCAACGCAATTAATGTG
AGTTAGCTCACTCATTAGGCACCCCAGGCTTTACACTTTATGCTTCCGGCTCGTATGTTGTGTGGAATTG
TGAGCGGATAACAATTTCACACAGGAAACAGCTATGACCATGATTACGCCAAGCGCGCAATTAACCCTCA
CTAAAGGGAACAAAAGCTGGAGCTGCAAGC
