>Addgene plasmid #141557 | TFORF0226 | depositor partial sequence | sequence record 276808 | Insert
ACCGCCACCATGGGTCGCTCCCGCCGGACAGGCGCGCACCGAGCGCACTCTCTAGCCCGGCAGATGAAGG
CGAAGCGGCGGCGGCCGGACTTGGATGAGATTCACCGCGAGCTGCGGCCTCAGGGATCCGCACGACCCCA
GCCCGACCCAAACGCCGAGTTCGACCCCGACCTGCCAGGGGGCGGTCTGCACCGCTGTCTGGCCTGCGCG
AGGTACTTCATCGATTCCACCAACCTGAAGACCCACTTCCGATCCAAAGACCACAAGAAAAGGCTGAAGC
AGCTGAGCGTCGAGCCCTACAGTCAGGAAGAGGCGGAGAGGGCAGCGGGTATGGGATCCTATGTGCCCCC
CAGGCGGCTGGCAGTGCCCACGGAAGTGTCCACTGAGGTCCCTGAGATGGATACCTCTACCTAGTAATGA
ACTAGTCCGTAACTTGAAAGTATTTCGATTTCTTGGCTTTATATATCTTGTGGAAAGGACGACCGAGGCC
ATTTCAATTAAAGGAC
