>Addgene plasmid #141557 | TFORF0226 | depositor partial sequence | sequence record 276809 | Barcode
CCGAGGCCATTTCAATTAAAGGAC
