>Addgene plasmid #141557 | TFORF0226 | addgene partial sequence | sequence record 316539 | WPRE-R 5'-CATAGCGTAAAAGGAGCAACA-3'
TTGTAATCCAGAGGTTGATTGTCGACTTAACGCGTGTCCTTTAATTGAAATGGCCTCGGTCGTCCTTTCC
ACAAGATATATAAAGCCAAGAAATCGAAATACTTTCAAGTTACGGACTAGTTCATTACTAGGTAGAGGTA
TCCATCTCAGGGACCTCAGTGGACACTTCCGTGGGCACTGCCAGCCGCCTGGGGGGCACATAGGATCCCA
TACCCGCTGCCCTCTCCGCCTCTTCCTGACTGTAGGGCTCGACGCTCAGCTGCTTCAGCCTTTTCTTGTG
GTCTTTGGATCGGAAGTGGGTCTTCAGGTTGGTGGAATCGATGAAGTACCTCGCGCAGGCCAGACAGCGG
TGCAGACCGCCCCCTGGCAGGTCGGGGTCGAACTCGGCGTTTGGGTCGGGCTGGGGTCGTGCGGATCCCT
GAGGCCGCAGCTCGCGGTGAATCTCATCCAAGTCCGGCCGCCGCCGCTTCGCCTTCATCTGCCGGGCTAG
AGAGTGCGCTCGGTGCGCGCCTGTCCGGCGGGAGCGACCCATGGTGGCGGTGCTAGCCTCACGACACCTG
AAATGGAAGAAAAAAACTTTGAACCACTGTCTGAGGCTTGAGAATGAAC
